Addgene plasmid #208719: pAAV-hSyn-GRAB_r5-HT1.0
Purpose: Expresses the red 5-HT sensor GRAB_r5-HT1.0 in neurons
Depositing lab: Yulong Li. Depositing organization: Peking University. Publication: Improved green and red GRAB sensors for monitoring spatiotemporal serotonin release in vivo. Deng F, Wan J, Li G, Dong H, Xia X, Wang Y, Li X, Zhuang C, Zheng Y, Liu L, Yan Y, Feng J, Zhao Y, Xie H, Li Y. Nat Methods. 2024 Apr;21(4):692-702. doi: 10.1038/s41592-024-02188-8. Epub 2024 Mar 5. PubMed 38443508.
Backbone
  Vector backbone: pAAV
  Backbone manufacturer: Addgene
  Backbone size w/o insert (bp): 4495
  Vector type: AAV
Growth in bacteria
  Bacterial resistance: Ampicillin, 100 μg/mL
  Growth temperature: 37°C
  Growth strain: NEB Stable
  Copy number: High Copy
Gene/Insert
  Gene/Insert name: Red fluorescent 5-HT sensor GRAB_r5-HT1.0
  Species: H. sapiens (human), M. musculus (mouse)
  Insert size (bp): 1992
  Promoter: hSyn
  Cloning method: Gibson Cloning
Terms and licenses: Academic/Nonprofit Terms; Industry Terms: Not Available to Industry
Depositor comments: Please visit https://www.biorxiv.org/content/10.1101/2023.05.27.542566v1 for bioRxiv preprint.
How to cite: pAAV-hSyn-GRAB_r5-HT1.0 was a gift from Yulong Li (Addgene plasmid # 208719 ; http://n2t.net/addgene:208719 ; RRID:Addgene_208719)
