[The description below was written by a language model from this plasmid's Addgene catalogue record and pLannotate feature annotations shown in this document.]
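Description:
pAAV-hSyn-GRAB_r5-HT1.0 is an adeno-associated virus transfer plasmid of about 6.5 kb, built on a pAAV backbone, that expresses a red fluorescent serotonin (5-HT) sensor in neurons. In bacteria it is maintained by a high-copy ColE1/pUC-type origin and selected with ampicillin through the β-lactamase gene and its own promoter. An f1 phage origin is also present. The expression cassette lies between AAV2 inverted terminal repeats, which allow the intervening DNA to be replicated and packaged into recombinant AAV particles when helper functions are supplied. The annotation finds a complete ITR on the 3' side but only short fragments on the 5' side. This may reflect the difficulty of sequencing or annotating these repeats rather than a real truncation.

Within the cassette, the human synapsin I promoter restricts expression to neurons. The roughly 2 kb open reading frame starts with a mouse Igκ leader peptide, which promotes membrane targeting. It continues with a G-protein-coupled receptor scaffold interrupted by a red fluorescent protein module, so that ligand binding is converted into a change in fluorescence. The automated annotation labels the receptor segments as partial matches to mouse β2-adrenergic receptor and human 5-HT2C receptor, and the fluorescent module as a fragment of HyPerRed. These are best read as homology hits to a GPCR and to a circularly permuted red fluorescent protein, and the record does not state the exact parent receptor. A WPRE follows the coding sequence to boost transcript stability and expression, and a human growth hormone polyadenylation signal terminates the transcript. The plasmid is intended for transfection or AAV production to image serotonin release in neurons, including in vivo.
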