Features (pLannotate 1.2.2; 19 found; start..end, strand, type, name):
     12..39      +  repeat_region  AAV2 ITR (fragment): inverted terminal repeat of adeno-associated virus serotype 2 inverted
     68..95      +  repeat_region  AAV2 ITR (fragment): inverted terminal repeat of adeno-associated virus serotype 2 inverted
    145..567     +  promoter       hSyn promoter (fragment): human synapsin I promoter; confers neuron-specific expression (Kügler et al., 2003)
    587..649     +  sig_peptide    Igκ leader: leader sequence from mouse immunoglobulin κ light chain
    651..668     +  protein_bind   attB1 (fragment): mutant version of attB; core recombination site for the Gateway® BP reaction BP Clonase™
    755..1351    +  CDS            Adrb2 (fragment): ADRB2_MOUSE - Also known as Adrb2r. Experimental evidence at protein level: Swiss-Prot protein existence level 1. Beta-adrenergic receptors mediate the catecholamine-induced activation of adenylate cyclase through the action of G proteins. The beta-2-adrenergic receptor binds epinephrine with an approximately 30- fold greater affinity than it does norepinephrine. From Mus musculus (Mouse).
   1376..2086    +  CDS            HyPerRed (fragment): red fluorescent genetically encoded indicator for H2O2 ()
   2129..2575    +  CDS            HTR2C (fragment): 5HT2C_HUMAN - Also known as HTR1C. Experimental evidence at protein level: Swiss-Prot protein existence level 1. G-protein coupled receptor for 5-hydroxytryptamine (serotonin). Also functions as a receptor for various drugs and psychoactive substances, including ergot alkaloid derivatives, 1-2,5,- dimethoxy-4-iodophenyl-2-aminopropane (DOI) and lysergic acid diethylamide (LSD). Ligand binding causes a conformation change that triggers signaling via guanine nucleotide-binding proteins (G proteins) and modulates the activity of down-stream effectors. Beta-arrestin family members inhibit signalin
   2579..2603    +  misc_feature   MCS (fragment): pBluescript multiple cloning site
   2603..3191    +  misc_feature   WPRE: woodchuck hepatitis virus posttranscriptional regulatory element
   3223..3699    +  polyA_signal   hGH poly(A) signal: human growth hormone polyadenylation signal
   3739..3879    +  repeat_region  AAV2 ITR: inverted terminal repeat of adeno-associated virus serotype 2 inverted
   3884..3935    -  misc_feature   bom (fragment): basis of mobility region from pBR322
   3954..4409    +  rep_origin     f1 ori (sequence partly withheld): f1 bacteriophage origin of replication; arrow indicates direction of (+) strand synthesis
   4410..4459    -  misc_feature   bom (fragment): basis of mobility region from pBR322
   4561..4596    -  CDS            rop (fragment): Rop protein, which maintains plasmids at low copy number; rop
   4691..4795    +  promoter       AmpR promoter: bla
   4796..5656    +  CDS            AmpR: β-lactamase; bla; confers resistance to ampicillin, carbenicillin, and related antibiotics
   5827..6415    +  rep_origin     ori: high-copy-number ColE1/pMB1/pBR322/pUC origin of replication
>Addgene plasmid #208719 | pAAV-hSyn-GRAB_r5-HT1.0 | addgene full sequence | sequence record 412190 | Addgene NGS Result
CCTGCAGGCAGCTGCGCGCTCGCTCGCTCACTGAGGCCGCCCGGGCGTCGGGCGACCTTTGGTCGCCCGG
CCTCAGTGAGCGAGCGAGCGCGCAGAGAGGGAGTGGCCAACTCCATCACTAGGGGTTCCTGCGGCCGCAC
GCGTATGAGGCGGGGTGGGGGTGCCTACCTGACGACCGACCCCGACCCACTGGACAAGCACCCAACCCCC
ATTCCCCAAATTGCGCATCCCCTATCAGAGAGGGGGAGGGGAAACAGGATGCGGCGAGGCGCGTGCGCAC
TGCCAGCTTCAGCACCGCGGACAGTGCCTTCGCCCCCGCCTGGCGGCGCGCGCCACCGCCGCCTCAGCAC
TGAAGGCGCGCTGACGTCACTCGCCGGTCCCCCGCAAACTCCCCTTCCCGGCCACCTTGGTCGCGTCCGC
GCCGCCGCCGGCCCAGCCGGACCGCACCACGCGAGGCGCGAGATAGGGGGGCACGGGCGCGACCATCTGC
GCTGCGGCGCCGGCGACTCAGCGCTGCCTCAGTCTGCGGTGGGCAGCGGAGGAGTCGTGTCGTGCCTGAG
AGCGCAGTCGAGAAACCGGTGCCACCATGGAGACAGACACACTCCTGCTATGGGTACTGCTGCTCTGGGT
TCCAGGTTCCACTGGTGACACAAGTTTGTACAAAAAAGTTGGCACCACCGGTGACAAACTTGATGCTAAT
GTGAGTTCCAACGAGGGTTTCAGGTCCGTGGAGAAGGTCGTGCTGCTCACGTTCCTTGCAGTGGTTATCC
TGATGGCCATCTTGGGCAACCTGCTGGTGATGGTGGCTGTGTGCAGGGACAGGCAGCTCAGGAAAATAAA
AACCAACTATTTCATTGTGTCTCTCGCCTTTGCTGACCTGCTGGTTTCGGTGCTGGTGATGCCCTTTGGT
GCCATTGAGCTGGTCCAAGACATCTGGGCTTATGGGGAGATGTTCTGCCTGGTCCGGACCTCTCTGGATG
TCTACCTTTGTACAGCATCGATCTTTCACCTGTGCTGTATTTCCCTGGACAGGTATTACGCCATCTGCTG
CCAGCCTTTGGTTTATAGGAACAAGATGACCCCTCTACGCATCGCATTAATGTTGGGAGGCTGCTGGGTC
CTTCCCATGTTTATATCTTTTCTCCCCATAATGCAAGGCTGGAACAACATCGGCATAGTTGATGTGATAG
AGAAAAGGAAATTCAGCCACAACTCTAACTCCACGTGGTGTGTCTTCATGGTCAACAAGCCCTATGCTAT
CACCTGCTCTGTGGTGGCCTTCTACATCCCGTTTCTCCTCATGGTGCTGGCCTATTACCGAATCTATGTC
ACTGCTAAGGAGCATGCCCAGCTCTGGCCCGTGTGTTCCGAGGTTATGTACCCCGAGGACGGCGCCCTGA
AGAGCGAGATCGTGAAGGGGCTGAGGCTGAAGGACGGCGGCCACTACGCCGCCGAGGTCAAGACCACCTA
CAAGGCCAAGAAGCCCGTGCAGCTGCCCGGCGCCTACATCGTCGACATCAAGTTGGACATCGTGTCCCAC
AACGAGGACTACACCATCGTGGAACAGTGCGAACGCGCCGAGGCCCGCCACTCCACCGGCGGCATGGACG
AGCTGTACAAGGGAGGTACAGGCGGGAGTCTGGTGAGCAAGGGCGAGGAGCACAACCACGCCATCATCAA
GGAGTTCATGCGCTTCAAGGTGCACATGGAGGGCTCCTTCAACGGCCACGAGTTCGAGATCGAGGGCGAG
GGCGAGGGCCGCCCCTACGAGGCCTTTCAGACCGCTAAGCTGAAGGTGACCAAGGGTGGCCCCCTGCCCT
TCGCCTGGGACATCCTGTCCCCTCAGTTCATGTACGGCTCCAAGGCCTACATTAAGCACCCAGCCGACAT
CCCCGACTACTTCAAGCTGTCCTTCCCCGAGGGCTTCAGGTGGGAGCGCGTGATGAACTTCGAGGACGGC
GGCCGCATTCACGTTCTGCAGGACTCCTCCCTGCAGGACGGCTACTTCATCTACAAGGTGAAGCTGCGCG
GCACCAACTTCCCCCCCGACGGCCCCGTAATGCAGAAGAAGACCATGGGCTGGGAGCTGACGGTGCACGA
CCAGCACAGCACAAGTCGCATGAGGACAGAGACCAAGGCAGCCAAGACTTTATGTATCATCATGGGCTGC
TTCTGTTTCTGCTGGGCCCCCTTCTTTGTCACCAATATTGTGGACCCTTTCATAGACTACACTGTCCCCG
AGCAGGTGTGGATCGCTTTCCTCTGGCTTGGCTATATCAATTCGGGGTTGAACCCTTTTCTCTATGCCTT
CTTGAATAAGTCTTTCAGACGTGCCTTCCTCATCATCCTCCGTTGCAATTATAAGGTAGAGAAAAAGCCT
CCTGTCAGGCAGATTCCAAGAGTTGCCGCCACTGCTTTGTCTGGGAGGGAGCTTAATGTTAACATTTATC
GGCATACCAATGAACCGGTGATCGAGAAAGCCAGTGACAATGAGCCCGGTATAGAGATGCAAGTTGAGAA
TTTAGAGTTACCAGTAAATCCCTCCAGTGTGGTTAGCGAAAGGATTAGCAGTGTGTAAGAATTCGATATC
AAGCTTATCGATAATCAACCTCTGGATTACAAAATTTGTGAAAGATTGACTGGTATTCTTAACTATGTTG
CTCCTTTTACGCTATGTGGATACGCTGCTTTAATGCCTTTGTATCATGCTATTGCTTCCCGTATGGCTTT
CATTTTCTCCTCCTTGTATAAATCCTGGTTGCTGTCTCTTTATGAGGAGTTGTGGCCCGTTGTCAGGCAA
CGTGGCGTGGTGTGCACTGTGTTTGCTGACGCAACCCCCACTGGTTGGGGCATTGCCACCACCTGTCAGC
TCCTTTCCGGGACTTTCGCTTTCCCCCTCCCTATTGCCACGGCGGAACTCATCGCCGCCTGCCTTGCCCG
CTGCTGGACAGGGGCTCGGCTGTTGGGCACTGACAATTCCGTGGTGTTGTCGGGGAAATCATCGTCCTTT
CCTTGGCTGCTCGCCTATGTTGCCACCTGGATTCTGCGCGGGACGTCCTTCTGCTACGTCCCTTCGGCCC
TCAATCCAGCGGACCTTCCTTCCCGCGGCCTGCTGCCGGCTCTGCGGCCTCTTCCGCGTCTTCGCCTTCG
CCCTCAGACGAGTCGGATCTCCCTTTGGGCCGCCTCCCCGCATCGATACCGAGCGCTGCTCGAGAGATCT
ACGGGTGGCATCCCTGTGACCCCTCCCCAGTGCCTCTCCTGGCCCTGGAAGTTGCCACTCCAGTGCCCAC
CAGCCTTGTCCTAATAAAATTAAGTTGCATCATTTTGTCTGACTAGGTGTCCTTCTATAATATTATGGGG
TGGAGGGGGGTGGTATGGAGCAAGGGGCAAGTTGGGAAGACAACCTGTAGGGCCTGCGGGGTCTATTGGG
AACCAAGCTGGAGTGCAGTGGCACAATCTTGGCTCACTGCAATCTCCGCCTCCTGGGTTCAAGCGATTCT
CCTGCCTCAGCCTCCCGAGTTGTTGGGATTCCAGGCATGCATGACCAGGCTCAGCTAATTTTTGTTTTTT
TGGTAGAGACGGGGTTTCACCATATTGGCCAGGCTGGTCTCCAACTCCTAATCTCAGGTGATCTACCCAC
CTTGGCCTCCCAAATTGCTGGGATTACAGGCGTGAACCACTGCTCCCTTCCCTGTCCTTCTGATTTTGTA
GGTAACCACGTGCGGACCGAGCGGCCGCAGGAACCCCTAGTGATGGAGTTGGCCACTCCCTCTCTGCGCG
CTCGCTCGCTCACTGAGGCCGGGCGACCAAAGGTCGCCCGACGCCCGGGCTTTGCCCGGGCGGCCTCAGT
GAGCGAGCGAGCGCGCAGCTGCCTGCAGGGGCGCCTGATGCGGTATTTTCTCCTTACGCATCTGTGCGGT
ATTTCACACCGCATA
[95 nt withheld, positions 3936-4030]
T
[46 nt withheld, positions 4032-4077]
C
[141 nt withheld, positions 4079-4219]
CCTTTGACGTTGGAGTCCACGTTCTTT
[37 nt withheld, positions 4247-4283]
ACTCTATCTCGGGCTATTCTTTTGATTTATAAGGGATTTTGCCGATTTCGGTCTATTGGTTAAAAAATGA
GCTGATTTAACAAAAATTTAACGCGAATTTTAACAAAATATTAACGTTTACAATTTTATGGTGCACTCTC
AGTACAATCTGCTCTGATGCCGCATAGTTAAGCCAGCCCCGACACCCGCCAACACCCGCTGACGCGCCCT
GACGGGCTTGTCTGCTCCCGGCATCCGCTTACAGACAAGCTGTGACCGTCTCCGGGAGCTGCATGTGTCA
GAGGTTTTCACCGTCATCACCGAAACGCGCGAGACGAAAGGGCCTCGTGATACGCCTATTTTTATAGGTT
AATGTCATGATAATAATGGTTTCTTAGACGTCAGGTGGCACTTTTCGGGGAAATGTGCGCGGAACCCCTA
TTTGTTTATTTTTCTAAATACATTCAAATATGTATCCGCTCATGAGACAATAACCCTGATAAATGCTTCA
ATAATATTGAAAAAGGAAGAGTATGAGTATTCAACATTTCCGTGTCGCCCTTATTCCCTTTTTTGCGGCA
TTTTGCCTTCCTGTTTTTGCTCACCCAGAAACGCTGGTGAAAGTAAAAGATGCTGAAGATCAGTTGGGTG
CACGAGTGGGTTACATCGAACTGGATCTCAACAGCGGTAAGATCCTTGAGAGTTTTCGCCCCGAAGAACG
TTTTCCAATGATGAGCACTTTTAAAGTTCTGCTATGTGGCGCGGTATTATCCCGTATTGACGCCGGGCAA
GAGCAACTCGGTCGCCGCATACACTATTCTCAGAATGACTTGGTTGAGTACTCACCAGTCACAGAAAAGC
ATCTTACGGATGGCATGACAGTAAGAGAATTATGCAGTGCTGCCATAACCATGAGTGATAACACTGCGGC
CAACTTACTTCTGACAACGATCGGAGGACCGAAGGAGCTAACCGCTTTTTTGCACAACATGGGGGATCAT
GTAACTCGCCTTGATCGTTGGGAACCGGAGCTGAATGAAGCCATACCAAACGACGAGCGTGACACCACGA
TGCCTGTAGCAATGGCAACAACGTTGCGCAAACTATTAACTGGCGAACTACTTACTCTAGCTTCCCGGCA
ACAATTAATAGACTGGATGGAGGCGGATAAAGTTGCAGGACCACTTCTGCGCTCGGCCCTTCCGGCTGGC
TGGTTTATTGCTGATAAATCTGGAGCCGGTGAGCGTGGGTCTCGCGGTATCATTGCAGCACTGGGGCCAG
ATGGTAAGCCCTCCCGTATCGTAGTTATCTACACGACGGGGAGTCAGGCAACTATGGATGAACGAAATAG
ACAGATCGCTGAGATAGGTGCCTCACTGATTAAGCATTGGTAACTGTCAGACCAAGTTTACTCATATATA
CTTTAGATTGATTTAAAACTTCATTTTTAATTTAAAAGGATCTAGGTGAAGATCCTTTTTGATAATCTCA
TGACCAAAATCCCTTAACGTGAGTTTTCGTTCCACTGAGCGTCAGACCCCGTAGAAAAGATCAAAGGATC
TTCTTGAGATCCTTTTTTTCTGCGCGTAATCTGCTGCTTGCAAACAAAAAAACCACCGCTACCAGCGGTG
GTTTGTTTGCCGGATCAAGAGCTACCAACTCTTTTTCCGAAGGTAACTGGCTTCAGCAGAGCGCAGATAC
CAAATACTGTTCTTCTAGTGTAGCCGTAGTTAGGCCACCACTTCAAGAACTCTGTAGCACCGCCTACATA
CCTCGCTCTGCTAATCCTGTTACCAGTGGCTGCTGCCAGTGGCGATAAGTCGTGTCTTACCGGGTTGGAC
TCAAGACGATAGTTACCGGATAAGGCGCAGCGGTCGGGCTGAACGGGGGGTTCGTGCACACAGCCCAGCT
TGGAGCGAACGACCTACACCGAACTGAGATACCTACAGCGTGAGCTATGAGAAAGCGCCACGCTTCCCGA
AGGGAGAAAGGCGGACAGGTATCCGGTAAGCGGCAGGGTCGGAACAGGAGAGCGCACGAGGGAGCTTCCA
GGGGGAAACGCCTGGTATCTTTATAGTCCTGTCGGGTTTCGCCACCTCTGACTTGAGCGTCGATTTTTGT
GATGCTCGTCAGGGGGGCGGAGCCTATGGAAAAACGCCAGCAACGCGGCCTTTTTACGGTTCCTGGCCTT
TTGCTGGCCTTTTGCTCACATGT
